Addgene plasmid #137799: mVenus-RnBarr2
Purpose: Visualization of beta-arrestin2
Depositing lab: Dorus Gadella. Depositing organization: University of Amsterdam. Publication: Not So Dry After All: DRY Mutants of the AT1A Receptor and H1 Receptor Can Induce G-Protein-Dependent Signaling. Pietraszewska-Bogiel A, Joosen L, Chertkova AO, Goedhart J. ACS Omega. 2020 Feb 3;5(6):2648-2659. doi: 10.1021/acsomega.9b03146. eCollection 2020 Feb 18. PubMed 32095688.
Backbone
  Vector backbone: pEGFP-C1
  Vector type: Mammalian Expression
Growth in bacteria
  Bacterial resistance: Kanamycin, 50 μg/mL
  Growth temperature: 37°C
  Growth strain: DH5alpha
  Copy number: High Copy
Gene/Insert
  Gene/Insert name: Rat beta-arrestin2
  Species: R. norvegicus (rat)
  Entrez Gene: Arrb2 (a.k.a. BARRES)
  Promoter: CMV
  Cloning method: Restriction Enzyme; 5′ cloning site Unknown (unknown if destroyed)
Terms and licenses: Academic/Nonprofit Terms; Industry Terms: Not Available to Industry
How to cite: mVenus-RnBarr2 was a gift from Dorus Gadella (Addgene plasmid # 137799 ; http://n2t.net/addgene:137799 ; RRID:Addgene_137799)
