[The description below was written by a language model from this plasmid's Addgene catalogue record and pLannotate feature annotations shown in this document.]
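Description:
mVenus-RnBarr2 is a mammalian expression plasmid of about 5.9 kb built on the pEGFP-C1 backbone, in which the original fluorescent protein has been replaced by mVenus, a rapidly maturing monomeric yellow fluorescent protein derived from Aequorea victoria. The human cytomegalovirus immediate early enhancer and promoter drive a fusion open reading frame in which mVenus sits at the N-terminus, followed after a very short linker by the rat beta-arrestin2 coding sequence (Arrb2). A remnant of the multiple cloning site lies downstream of the insert, and the transcript is terminated by the SV40 polyadenylation signal. The insert was introduced by restriction cloning, but the record does not state the sites used.

The plasmid is propagated in E. coli through a high-copy ColE1/pUC-type origin and selected with kanamycin. The NeoR/KanR aminoglycoside phosphotransferase gene is preceded by both a bacterial promoter and the SV40 enhancer/early promoter and is followed by the HSV TK polyadenylation signal. The same marker can therefore also confer G418 resistance in mammalian cells. An f1 origin is also present, which can support single-stranded DNA production. The short fragments annotated as ble, SV40 large T antigen and bGH poly(A) appear to be partial matches within backbone sequence rather than functional elements.

Beta-arrestin2 binds agonist-activated, phosphorylated G-protein-coupled receptors, blocking G-protein coupling and promoting receptor internalization. The stated purpose of the construct is visualization of beta-arrestin2. In the associated work on AT1A and H1 receptor DRY-motif mutants, such a fusion would suit following arrestin localization and recruitment in live cells by fluorescence microscopy.
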