Features (pLannotate 1.2.2; 16 found; start..end, strand, type, name):
      1..304     +  enhancer       CMV enhancer: human cytomegalovirus immediate early enhancer
    305..508     +  promoter       CMV promoter: human cytomegalovirus (CMV) immediate early promoter
    553..1269    +  CDS            mVenus: mVenus is a basic (constitutively fluorescent) yellow fluorescent protein published in 2006, derived from Aequorea victoria. It is reported to be a rapidly-maturing monomer with moderate acid sensitivity.
   1276..2505    +  CDS            Arrb2: ARRB2_RAT - Experimental evidence at protein level: Swiss-Prot protein existence level 1. Functions in regulating agonist-mediated G-protein coupled receptor (GPCR) signaling by mediating both receptor desensitization and resensitization processes. During homologous desensitization, beta- arrestins bind to the GPRK-phosphorylated receptor and sterically preclude its coupling to the cognate G-protein; the binding appears to require additional receptor determinants exposed only in the active receptor conformation. The beta-arrestins target many receptors for internalization by acting as endocyti
   2509..2552    +  misc_feature   MCS (fragment): multiple cloning site
   2569..2653    +  CDS            large T antigen (fragment): large T antigen from SV40 (simian virus 40)
   2676..2797    +  polyA_signal   SV40 poly(A) signal: SV40 polyadenylation signal
   2831..3259    -  rep_origin     f1 ori (sequence partly withheld): f1 bacteriophage origin of replication; arrow indicates direction of (+) strand synthesis
   3286..3390    +  promoter       AmpR promoter: bla
   3392..3749    +  promoter       SV40 promoter: SV40 enhancer and early promoter
   3784..4578    +  CDS            NeoR/KanR: aminoglycoside phosphotransferase from Tn5; aph(3')-II (or nptII); confers resistance to neomycin, kanamycin, and G418 (Geneticin®)
   4599..4751    +  CDS            ble (fragment): BLE_KLEPN - Experimental evidence at protein level: Swiss-Prot protein existence level 1. Binding protein with a strong affinity to the bleomycin family of antibiotics. Binds to CL990; an antimitotic-antibiotic compound. From Klebsiella pneumoniae.
   4810..4857    +  polyA_signal   HSV TK poly(A) signal: herpes simplex virus thymidine kinase polyadenylation signal (Cole and Stacy, 1985)
   4948..4964    -  polyA_signal   bGH poly(A) signal (fragment): bovine growth hormone polyadenylation signal
   5186..5774    +  rep_origin     ori: high-copy-number ColE1/pMB1/pBR322/pUC origin of replication
   5889..5948    +  enhancer       CMV enhancer (fragment): human cytomegalovirus immediate early enhancer
>Addgene plasmid #137799 | mVenus-RnBarr2 | addgene full sequence | sequence record 273197 | Addgene NGS Result
CGTTACATAACTTACGGTAAATGGCCCGCCTGGCTGACCGCCCAACGACCCCCGCCCATTGACGTCAATA
ATGACGTATGTTCCCATAGTAACGCCAATAGGGACTTTCCATTGACGTCAATGGGTGGAGTATTTACGGT
AAACTGCCCACTTGGCAGTACATCAAGTGTATCATATGCCAAGTACGCCCCCTATTGACGTCAATGACGG
TAAATGGCCCGCCTGGCATTATGCCCAGTACATGACCTTATGGGACTTTCCTACTTGGCAGTACATCTAC
GTATTAGTCATCGCTATTACCATGGTGATGCGGTTTTGGCAGTACATCAATGGGCGTGGATAGCGGTTTG
ACTCACGGGGATTTCCAAGTCTCCACCCCATTGACGTCAATGGGAGTTTGTTTTGGCACCAAAATCAACG
GGACTTTCCAAAATGTCGTAACAACTCCGCCCCATTGACGCAAATGGGCGGTAGGCGTGTACGGTGGGAG
GTCTATATAAGCAGAGCTGGTTTAGTGAACCGTCAGATCCGCTAGCGCTACCGGTCGCCACCATGGTGAG
CAAGGGCGAGGAGCTGTTCACCGGGGTGGTGCCCATCCTGGTCGAGCTGGACGGCGACGTAAACGGCCAC
AAGTTCAGCGTGTCCGGCGAGGGCGAGGGCGATGCCACCTACGGCAAGCTGACCCTGAAGCTGATCTGCA
CCACCGGCAAGCTGCCCGTGCCCTGGCCCACCCTCGTGACCACCCTGGGCTACGGCCTGCAGTGCTTCGC
CCGCTACCCCGACCACATGAAGCAGCACGACTTCTTCAAGTCCGCCATGCCCGAAGGCTACGTCCAGGAG
CGCACCATCTTCTTCAAGGACGACGGCAACTACAAGACCCGCGCCGAGGTGAAGTTCGAGGGCGACACCC
TGGTGAACCGCATCGAGCTGAAGGGCATCGACTTCAAGGAGGACGGCAACATCCTGGGGCACAAGCTGGA
GTACAACTACAACAGCCACAACGTCTATATCACCGCCGACAAGCAGAAGAACGGCATCAAGGCCAACTTC
AAGATCCGCCACAACATCGAGGACGGCGGCGTGCAGCTCGCCGACCACTACCAGCAGAACACCCCCATCG
GCGACGGCCCCGTGCTGCTGCCCGACAACCACTACCTGAGCTACCAGTCCAAGCTGAGCAAAGACCCCAA
CGAGAAGCGCGATCACATGGTCCTGCTGGAGTTCGTGACCGCCGCCGGGATCACTCTCGGCATGGACGAG
CTGTACAAGTCCGGAATGGGTGAAAAACCCGGGACCAGGGTCTTCAAGAAGTCGAGCCCTAACTGCAAGC
TCACCGTGTACTTGGGCAAGCGTGACTTTGTGGATCACTTGGACAAAGTGGATCCTGTCGATGGTGTGGT
GCTTGTGGATCCTGACTACTTGAAGGACCGGAAAGTGTTTGTGACCCTCACCTGTGCCTTCCGCTATGGC
CGAGAAGACCTGGATGTACTGGGCCTGTCTTTCCGCAAAGATCTGTTCATCGCCACCTACCAGGCCTTCC
CCCCCATGCCCAACCCACCTCGGCCCCCCACCCGCCTACAGGACCGACTGCTGAAGAAGTTGGGCCAGCA
TGCCCACCCCTTTTTTTTCACAATACCCCAGAATTTGCCTTGCTCCGTCACACTGCAGCCAGGACCGGAG
GACACAGGGAAGGCCTGTGGAGTAGACTTTGAGATTCGAGCCTTCTGTGCCAAATCTATAGAAGAAAAAA
GCCACAAAAGGAACTCCGTGCGGCTTATCATCAGAAAGGTACAGTTTGCTCCTGAGACACCCGGCCCCCA
GCCATCAGCTGAAACCACACGCCACTTCCTCATGTCTGACCGGAGGTCCCTGCACCTAGAGGCTTCCCTG
GACAAAGAGCTGTACTACCATGGGGAACCCCTCAATGTCAACGTCCACGTCACCAACAATTCTGCCAAGA
CCGTCAAGAAGATCAGAGTGTCTGTGAGACAGTATGCCGACATTTGCCTCTTCAGCACCGCGCAGTACAA
GTGTCCTGTGGCTCAGCTTGAACAAGATGACCAGGTGTCTCCCAGTTCCACATTCTGCAAGGTGTACACC
ATAACCCCGCTGCTCAGTGACAACCGAGAGAAGCGTGGCCTTGCCCTTGATGGGCAACTCAAGCACGAAG
ACACCAACCTGGCTTCCAGCACCATTGTGAAGGAGGGAGCCAACAAGGAGGTGCTGGGAATCCTAGTATC
CTACAGGGTCAAGGTGAAGCTGGTGGTGTCTCGAGGCGGGGATGTCTCCGTGGAGCTACCTTTCGTCCTA
ATGCACCCCAAGCCCCACGACCACATCACCCTTCCCCGACCCCAGTCAGCCCCCCGGGAAATAGACATCC
CTGTGGATACCAACCTCATTGAATTCGATACCAACTATGCCACAGACGACGACATCGTGTTTGAGGACTT
TGCGAGGCTTCGGCTGAAGGGGATGAAGGATGACGACTGTGATGACCAGTTCTGCTAAAAGCTTCGAATT
CTGCAGTCGACGGTACCGCGGGCCCGGGATCCACCGGATCTAGATAACTGATCATAATCAGCCATACCAC
ATTTGTAGAGGTTTTACTTGCTTTAAAAAACCTCCCACACCTCCCCCTGAACCTGAAACATAAAATGAAT
GCAATTGTTGTTGTTAACTTGTTTATTGCAGCTTATAATGGTTACAAATAAAGCAATAGCATCACAAATT
TCACAAATAAAGCATTTTTTTCACTGCATTCTAGTTGTGGTTTGTCCAAACTCATCAATGTATCTTAAGG
CGTAAATTGTAAGCGTTAATATTTTGTTAAAATTCGCGTTAAATTTTTGTTAAATCAGCTCATTTTTTAA
CCAATAGGCCGAAATCGGCAAAATCCCTTATAAATCAAAAGAATAGACCGAGATAGGGT
[37 nt withheld, positions 2930-2966]
AAAGAACGTGGACTCCAACGTCAAAGG
[49 nt withheld, positions 2994-3042]
T
[91 nt withheld, positions 3044-3134]
G
[124 nt withheld, positions 3136-3259]
CAGGTGGCACTTTTCGGGGAAATGTGCGCGGAACCCCTATTTGTTTATTTTTCTAAATACATTCAAATAT
GTATCCGCTCATGAGACAATAACCCTGATAAATGCTTCAATAATATTGAAAAAGGAAGAGTCCTGAGGCG
GAAAGAACCAGCTGTGGAATGTGTGTCAGTTAGGGTGTGGAAAGTCCCCAGGCTCCCCAGCAGGCAGAAG
TATGCAAAGCATGCATCTCAATTAGTCAGCAACCAGGTGTGGAAAGTCCCCAGGCTCCCCAGCAGGCAGA
AGTATGCAAAGCATGCATCTCAATTAGTCAGCAACCATAGTCCCGCCCCTAACTCCGCCCATCCCGCCCC
TAACTCCGCCCAGTTCCGCCCATTCTCCGCCCCATGGCTGACTAATTTTTTTTATTTATGCAGAGGCCGA
GGCCGCCTCGGCCTCTGAGCTATTCCAGAAGTAGTGAGGAGGCTTTTTTGGAGGCCTAGGCTTTTGCAAA
GATCGATCAAGAGACAGGATGAGGATCGTTTCGCATGATTGAACAAGATGGATTGCACGCAGGTTCTCCG
GCCGCTTGGGTGGAGAGGCTATTCGGCTATGACTGGGCACAACAGACAATCGGCTGCTCTGATGCCGCCG
TGTTCCGGCTGTCAGCGCAGGGGCGCCCGGTTCTTTTTGTCAAGACCGACCTGTCCGGTGCCCTGAATGA
ACTGCAAGACGAGGCAGCGCGGCTATCGTGGCTGGCCACGACGGGCGTTCCTTGCGCAGCTGTGCTCGAC
GTTGTCACTGAAGCGGGAAGGGACTGGCTGCTATTGGGCGAAGTGCCGGGGCAGGATCTCCTGTCATCTC
ACCTTGCTCCTGCCGAGAAAGTATCCATCATGGCTGATGCAATGCGGCGGCTGCATACGCTTGATCCGGC
TACCTGCCCATTCGACCACCAAGCGAAACATCGCATCGAGCGAGCACGTACTCGGATGGAAGCCGGTCTT
GTCGATCAGGATGATCTGGACGAAGAGCATCAGGGGCTCGCGCCAGCCGAACTGTTCGCCAGGCTCAAGG
CGAGCATGCCCGACGGCGAGGATCTCGTCGTGACCCATGGCGATGCCTGCTTGCCGAATATCATGGTGGA
AAATGGCCGCTTTTCTGGATTCATCGACTGTGGCCGGCTGGGTGTGGCGGACCGCTATCAGGACATAGCG
TTGGCTACCCGTGATATTGCTGAAGAGCTTGGCGGCGAATGGGCTGACCGCTTCCTCGTGCTTTACGGTA
TCGCCGCTCCCGATTCGCAGCGCATCGCCTTCTATCGCCTTCTTGACGAGTTCTTCTGAGCGGGACTCTG
GGGTTCGAAATGACCGACCAAGCGACGCCCAACCTGCCATCACGAGATTTCGATTCCACCGCCGCCTTCT
ATGAAAGGTTGGGCTTCGGAATCGTTTTCCGGGACGCCGGCTGGATGATCCTCCAGCGCGGGGATCTCAT
GCTGGAGTTCTTCGCCCACCCTAGGGGGAGGCTAACTGAAACACGGAAGGAGACAATACCGGAAGGAACC
CGCGCTATGACGGCAATAAAAAGACAGAATAAAACGCACGGTGTTGGGTCGTTTGTTCATAAACGCGGGG
TTCGGTCCCAGGGCTGGCACTCTGTCGATACCCCACCGAGACCCCATTGGGGCCAATACGCCCGCGTTTC
TTCCTTTTCCCCACCCCACCCCCCAAGTTCGGGTGAAGGCCCAGGGCTCGCAGCCAACGTCGGGGCGGCA
GGCCCTGCCATAGCCTCAGGTTACTCATATATACTTTAGATTGATTTAAAACTTCATTTTTAATTTAAAA
GGATCTAGGTGAAGATCCTTTTTGATAATCTCATGACCAAAATCCCTTAACGTGAGTTTTCGTTCCACTG
AGCGTCAGACCCCGTAGAAAAGATCAAAGGATCTTCTTGAGATCCTTTTTTTCTGCGCGTAATCTGCTGC
TTGCAAACAAAAAAACCACCGCTACCAGCGGTGGTTTGTTTGCCGGATCAAGAGCTACCAACTCTTTTTC
CGAAGGTAACTGGCTTCAGCAGAGCGCAGATACCAAATACTGTTCTTCTAGTGTAGCCGTAGTTAGGCCA
CCACTTCAAGAACTCTGTAGCACCGCCTACATACCTCGCTCTGCTAATCCTGTTACCAGTGGCTGCTGCC
AGTGGCGATAAGTCGTGTCTTACCGGGTTGGACTCAAGACGATAGTTACCGGATAAGGCGCAGCGGTCGG
GCTGAACGGGGGGTTCGTGCACACAGCCCAGCTTGGAGCGAACGACCTACACCGAACTGAGATACCTACA
GCGTGAGCTATGAGAAAGCGCCACGCTTCCCGAAGGGAGAAAGGCGGACAGGTATCCGGTAAGCGGCAGG
GTCGGAACAGGAGAGCGCACGAGGGAGCTTCCAGGGGGAAACGCCTGGTATCTTTATAGTCCTGTCGGGT
TTCGCCACCTCTGACTTGAGCGTCGATTTTTGTGATGCTCGTCAGGGGGGCGGAGCCTATGGAAAAACGC
CAGCAACGCGGCCTTTTTACGGTTCCTGGCCTTTTGCTGGCCTTTTGCTCACATGTTCTTTCCTGCGTTA
TCCCCTGATTCTGTGGATAACCGTATTACCGCCATGCATTAGTTATTAATAGTAATCAATTACGGGGTCA
TTAGTTCATAGCCCATATATGGAGTTCCG
